Addgene plasmid #69916: pAAV.cTNT.iCre
Purpose: Used to package AAV9:cTNT.iCre, which specifically transduce cardiomyocytes and express Cre recombinase. Only works in vivo.
Depositing lab: William Pu. Depositing organization: Boston Children's Hospital. Publication: Pi3kcb links Hippo-YAP and PI3K-AKT signaling pathways to promote cardiomyocyte proliferation and survival. Lin Z, Zhou P, von Gise A, Gu F, Ma Q, Chen J, Guo H, van Gorp PR, Wang DZ, Pu WT. Circ Res. 2015 Jan 2;116(1):35-45. doi: 10.1161/CIRCRESAHA.115.304457. Epub 2014 Sep 23. PubMed 25249570.
Backbone
  Vector backbone: AAV2/9.cTnT.PI.EGFP.RBG
  Backbone manufacturer: Penn Vector Core
  Backbone size w/o insert (bp): 4187
  Total vector size (bp): 7302
  Vector type: AAV
Growth in bacteria
  Bacterial resistance: Ampicillin, 100 μg/mL
  Growth temperature: 37°C
  Growth strain: Stbl2
  Copy number: High Copy
Gene/Insert
  Gene/Insert name: improved cre (iCre) recombinase and tdTomato
  Species: Synthetic
  Insert size (bp): 3115
  Promoter: Chicken cardiac troponin T
  Tag / fusion protein: The iCre coding frame and tdTomato coding frame is separated by IRES sequence
  Cloning method: Restriction Enzyme; 5′ cloning site NheI (not destroyed); 3′ cloning site SalI (not destroyed)
  Sequencing primers: 5′ CCAATAGAAACTGGGCTTGTC; 3′ CCAGAAGTCAGATGCTCAAG
Terms and licenses: Academic/Nonprofit Terms; Industry Terms: Not Available to Industry
Depositor comments: The tdTomato sequence was cloned from the ROSAmT/mG construct. It has a membrane localization peptide. Because it is cloned downstream of IRES, the fluorescence signal is weak.
How to cite: pAAV.cTNT.iCre was a gift from William Pu (Addgene plasmid # 69916 ; http://n2t.net/addgene:69916 ; RRID:Addgene_69916) For viral preps, please replace (Addgene plasmid # 69916) in the above sentence with: (Addgene viral prep # 69916-AAV9)
