[The description below was written by a language model from this plasmid's Addgene catalogue record and pLannotate feature annotations shown in this document.]
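Description:
pAAV.cTNT.iCre is an AAV transfer (cis) plasmid of about 7.3 kb, derived from a Penn Vector Core cTnT-EGFP backbone, and is used to package AAV9 particles that deliver Cre recombinase to cardiomyocytes. It is propagated in E. coli through a high-copy ColE1/pUC-type origin with ampicillin selection (AmpR/β-lactamase). The backbone also carries an f1 origin and remnants of a pBluescript-type lac region (lacZα and lacI fragments, lac promoter and operator). The recorded growth strain is Stbl2, a recombination-deficient host of the kind commonly chosen to keep the repeat-rich ITRs stable.

The payload lies between two AAV2 inverted terminal repeats, which provide the signals for replication and encapsidation of the vector genome. The catalogue names the chicken cardiac troponin T promoter as the driver. The automated feature table does not annotate it, although the unannotated stretch upstream of the chimeric β-globin/immunoglobulin intron is where it would be expected. After the intron and a short T7 promoter comes the codon-improved Cre (iCre) coding sequence, then an EMCV IRES and tdTomato, with a rabbit β-globin polyadenylation signal ending the transcript. A single bicistronic mRNA therefore yields the recombinase together with a red fluorescent marker of transduced cells. The depositor notes that the tdTomato was taken from the ROSA mT/mG construct and carries a membrane-localization peptide, and that its signal is weak because it is translated from the IRES.

The construct is intended for cardiomyocyte-restricted recombination of loxP-flanked alleles after in vivo AAV9 delivery. The record states that it works only in vivo.
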