Features (pLannotate 1.2.2; 18 found; start..end, strand, type, name):
    214..233     -  misc_feature   MCS (fragment): pBluescript multiple cloning site
    772..904     +  intron         chimeric intron: chimera between introns from human β-globin and immunoglobulin heavy chain genes
    949..967     +  promoter       T7 promoter: promoter for bacteriophage T7 RNA polymerase
   1000..2025    +  CDS            cre: RECR_BPP1 - Experimental evidence at protein level: Swiss-Prot protein existence level 1. Catalyzes site-specific recombination between two 34-base- pair LOXP sites. Its role is to maintain the phage genome as a monomeric unit-copy plasmid in the lysogenic state. From Escherichia phage P1 (Bacteriophage P1).
   2038..2625    +  misc_feature   IRES2: internal ribosome entry site (IRES) of the encephalomyocarditis virus (EMCV)
   2662..4089    +  CDS            tdTomato: tdTomato is a basic (constitutively fluorescent) orange fluorescent protein published in 2004, derived from Discosoma sp.. It is reported to be a somewhat slowly-maturing tandem dimer with low acid sensitivity.
   4205..4260    +  polyA_signal   β-globin poly(A) signal: rabbit β-globin polyadenylation signal (Gil and Proudfoot, 1987)
   4353..4483    +  repeat_region  AAV2 ITR (fragment): inverted terminal repeat of adeno-associated virus serotype 2 inverted
   4497..4654    +  CDS            lacZα (fragment): LacZα fragment of β-galactosidase; lacZ fragment
   4659..5087    +  rep_origin     f1 ori (sequence partly withheld): f1 bacteriophage origin of replication; arrow indicates direction of (+) strand synthesis
   5140..5244    +  promoter       AmpR promoter: bla
   5245..6105    +  CDS            AmpR: β-lactamase; bla; confers resistance to ampicillin, carbenicillin, and related antibiotics
   6276..6864    +  rep_origin     ori: high-copy-number ColE1/pMB1/pBR322/pUC origin of replication
   7047..7139    +  CDS            lacI (fragment): lac repressor; lacI; The lac repressor binds to the lac operator to inhibit transcription in E. coli. This inhibition can be relieved by adding lactose or isopropyl-β-D-thiogalactopyranoside (IPTG).
   7152..7173    +  protein_bind   CAP binding site: CAP binding activates transcription in the presence of cAMP. E. coli catabolite activator protein
   7188..7218    +  promoter       lac promoter: promoter for the E. coli lac operon
   7226..7242    +  protein_bind   lac operator: The lac repressor binds to the lac operator to inhibit transcription in E. coli. This inhibition can be relieved by adding lactose or isopropyl-β-D-thiogalactopyranoside (IPTG). lac repressor encoded by lacI
   7303..130     -  repeat_region  AAV2 ITR (fragment) (across the origin): inverted terminal repeat of adeno-associated virus serotype 2 inverted
>Addgene plasmid #69916 | pAAV.cTNT.iCre | addgene full sequence | sequence record 472137 | Addgene Long Read Sequencing Result
CTGCGCGCTCGCTCGCTCACTGAGGCCGCCCGGGCAAAGCCCGGGCGTCGGGCGACCTTTGGTCGCCCGG
CCTCAGTGAGCGAGCGAGCGCGCAGAGAGGGAGTGGCCAACTCCATCACTAGGGGTTCCTTGTAGTTAAT
GATTAACCCGCCATGCTACTTATCTACCAGGGTAATGGGGATCCTCTAGAACTATAGCTAGAATTCGCCC
TTACGGGCCCCCCCTCGAGGTCGGGATAAAAGCAGTCTGGGCTTTCACATGACAGCATCTGGGGCTGCGG
CAGAGGGTCGGGTCCGAAGCGCTGCCTTATCAGCGTCCCCAGCCCTGGGAGGTGACAGCTGGCTGGCTTG
TGTCAGCCCCTCGGGCACTCACGTATCTCCGTCCGACGGGTTTAAAATAGCAAAACTCTGAGGCCACACA
ATAGCTTGGGCTTATATGGGCTCCTGTGGGGGAAGGGGGAGCACGGAGGGGGCCGGGGCCGCTGCTGCCA
AAATAGCAGCTCACAAGTGTTGCATTCCTCTCTGGGCGCCGGGCACATTCCTGCTGGCTCTGCCCGCCCC
GGGGTGGGCGCCGGGGGGACCTTAAAGCCTCTGCCCCCCAAGGAGCCCTTCCCAGACAGCCGCCGGCACC
CACCGCTCCGTGGGACGATCCCCGAAGCTCTAGAGCTTTATTGCGGTAGTTTATCACAGTTAAATTGCTA
ACGCAGTCAGTGCTTCTGACACAACAGTCTCGAACTTAAGCTGCAGAAGTTGGTCGTGAGGCACTGGGCA
GGTAAGTATCAAGGTTACAAGACAGGTTTAAGGAGACCAATAGAAACTGGGCTTGTCGAGACAGAGAAGA
CTCTTGCGTTTCTGATAGGCACCTATTGGTCTTACTGACATCCACTTTGCCTTTCTCTCCACAGGTGTCC
ACTCCCAGTTCAATTACAGCTCTTAAGGCTAGAGTACTTAATACGACTCACTATAGGCTAGCATGGTGCC
CAAGAAGAAGAGGAAAGTCTCCAACCTGCTGACTGTGCACCAAAACCTGCCTGCCCTCCCTGTGGATGCC
ACCTCTGATGAAGTCAGGAAGAACCTGATGGACATGTTCAGGGACAGGCAGGCCTTCTCTGAACACACCT
GGAAGATGCTCCTGTCTGTGTGCAGATCCTGGGCTGCCTGGTGCAAGCTGAACAACAGGAAATGGTTCCC
TGCTGAACCTGAGGATGTGAGGGACTACCTCCTGTACCTGCAAGCCAGAGGCCTGGCTGTGAAGACCATC
CAACAGCACCTGGGCCAGCTCAACATGCTGCACAGGAGATCTGGCCTGCCTCGCCCTTCTGACTCCAATG
CTGTGTCCCTGGTGATGAGGAGAATCAGAAAGGAGAATGTGGATGCTGGGGAGAGAGCCAAGCAGGCCCT
GGCCTTTGAACGCACTGACTTTGACCAAGTCAGATCCCTGATGGAGAACTCTGACAGATGCCAGGACATC
AGGAACCTGGCCTTCCTGGGCATTGCCTACAACACCCTGCTGCGCATTGCCGAAATTGCCAGAATCAGAG
TGAAGGACATCTCCCGCACCGATGGTGGGAGAATGCTGATCCACATTGGCAGGACCAAGACCCTGGTGTC
CACAGCTGGTGTGGAGAAGGCCCTGTCCCTGGGGGTTACCAAGCTGGTGGAGAGATGGATCTCTGTGTCT
GGTGTGGCTGATGACCCCAACAACTACCTGTTCTGCCGGGTCAGAAAGAATGGTGTGGCTGCCCCTTCTG
CCACCTCCCAACTGTCCACCCGGGCCCTGGAAGGGATCTTTGAGGCCACCCACCGCCTGATCTATGGTGC
CAAGGATGACTCTGGGCAGAGATACCTGGCCTGGTCTGGCCACTCTGCCAGAGTGGGTGCTGCCAGGGAC
ATGGCCAGGGCTGGTGTGTCCATCCCTGAAATCATGCAGGCTGGTGGCTGGACCAATGTGAACATTGTGA
TGAACTACATCAGAAACCTGGACTCTGAGACTGGGGCCATGGTGAGGCTGCTCGAGGATGGGGACTGAGC
GGCCGCGCCCCTCTCCCTCCCCCCCCCCTAACGTTACTGGCCGAAGCCGCTTGGAATAAGGCCGGTGTGC
GTTTGTCTATATGTTATTTTCCACCATATTGCCGTCTTTTGGCAATGTGAGGGCCCGGAAACCTGGCCCT
GTCTTCTTGACGAGCATTCCTAGGGGTCTTTCCCCTCTCGCCAAAGGAATGCAAGGTCTGTTGAATGTCG
TGAAGGAAGCAGTTCCTCTGGAAGCTTCTTGAAGACAAACAACGTCTGTAGCGACCCTTTGCAGGCAGCG
GAACCCCCCACCTGGCGACAGGTGCCTCTGCGGCCAAAAGCCACGTGTATAAGATACACCTGCAAAGGCG
GCACAACCCCAGTGCCACGTTGTGAGTTGGATAGTTGTGGAAAGAGTCAAATGGCTCTCCTCAAGCGTAT
TCAACAAGGGGCTGAAGGATGCCCAGAAGGTACCCCATTGTATGGGATCTGATCTGGGGCCTCGGTACAC
ATGCTTTACATGTGTTTAGTCGAGGTTAAAAAAAACGTCTAGGCCCCCCGAACCACGGGGACGTGGTTTT
CCTTTGAAAAACACGATGATAATATGGCCACAACCCCATGGACTAGTATGGGTTGCTGTTTCTCCAAGAC
CATGGTGAGCAAGGGAGAGGAGGTCATCAAAGAGTTCATGCGCTTCAAGGTGCGCATGGAGGGCTCCATG
AACGGCCACGAGTTCGAGATCGAGGGCGAGGGCGAGGGCCGCCCCTACGAGGGCACCCAGACCGCCAAGC
TGAAGGTGACCAAGGGCGGCCCCCTGCCCTTCGCCTGGGACATCCTGTCCCCCCAGTTCATGTACGGCTC
CAAGGCGTACGTGAAGCACCCCGCCGACATCCCCGATTACAAGAAGCTGTCCTTCCCCGAGGGCTTCAAG
TGGGAGCGCGTGATGAACTTCGAGGACGGCGGTCTGGTGACCGTGACCCAGGACTCCTCCCTGCAGGACG
GCACGCTGATCTACAAGGTGAAGATGCGCGGCACCAACTTCCCCCCCGACGGCCCCGTAATGCAGAAGAA
GACCATGGGCTGGGAGGCCTCCACCGAGCGCCTGTACCCCCGCGACGGCGTGCTGAAGGGCGAGATCCAC
CAGGCCCTGAAGCTGAAGGACGGCGGCCACTACCTGGTGGAGTTCAAGACCATCTACATGGCCAAGAAGC
CCGTGCAACTGCCCGGCTACTACTACGTGGACACCAAGCTGGACATCACCTCCCACAACGAGGACTACAC
CATCGTGGAACAGTACGAGCGCTCCGAGGGCCGCCACCACCTGTTCCTGGGGCATGGCACCGGCAGCACC
GGCAGCGGCAGCTCCGGCACCGCCTCCTCCGAGGACAACAACATGGCCGTCATCAAAGAGTTCATGCGCT
TCAAGGTGCGCATGGAGGGCTCCATGAACGGCCACGAGTTCGAGATCGAGGGCGAGGGCGAGGGCCGCCC
CTACGAGGGCACCCAGACCGCCAAGCTGAAGGTGACCAAGGGCGGCCCCCTGCCCTTCGCCTGGGACATC
CTGTCCCCCCAGTTCATGTACGGCTCCAAGGCGTACGTGAAGCACCCCGCCGACATCCCCGATTACAAGA
AGCTGTCCTTCCCCGAGGGCTTCAAGTGGGAGCGCGTGATGAACTTCGAGGACGGCGGTCTGGTGACCGT
GACCCAGGACTCCTCCCTGCAGGACGGCACGCTGATCTACAAGGTGAAGATGCGCGGCACCAACTTCCCC
CCCGACGGCCCCGTAATGCAGAAGAAGACCATGGGCTGGGAGGCCTCCACCGAGCGCCTGTACCCCCGCG
ACGGCGTGCTGAAGGGCGAGATCCACCAGGCCCTGAAGCTGAAGGACGGCGGCCGCTACCTGGTGGAGTT
CAAGACCATCTACATGGCCAAGAAGCCCGTGCAACTGCCCGGCTACTACTACGTGGACACCAAGCTGGAC
ATCACCTCCCACAACGAGGACTACACCATCGTGGAACAGTACGAGCGCTCCGAGGGCCGCCACCACCTGT
TCCTGTACGGCATGGACGAGCTGTACAAGGTCGACCCGGGCGGCCTCGAGGACGGGGTGAACTACGCCTG
AGGATCCGATCTTTTTCCCTCTGCCAAAAATTATGGGGACATCATGAAGCCCCTTGAGCATCTGACTTCT
GGCTAATAAAGGAAATTTATTTTCATTGCAATAGTGTGTTGGAATTTTTTGTGTCTCTCACTCGGAAGCA
ATTCGTTGATCTGAATTTCGACCACCCATAATACCCATTACCCTGGTAGATAAGTAGCATGGCGGGTTAA
TCATTAACTACAAGGAACCCCTAGTGATGGAGTTGGCCACTCCCTCTCTGCGCGCTCGCTCGCTCACTGA
GGCCGGGCGACCAAAGGTCGCCCGACGCCCGGGCTTTGCCCGGGCGGCCTCAGTGAGCGAGCGAGCGCGC
AGCCTTAATTAACCTAATTCACTGGCCGTCGTTTTACAACGTCGTGACTGGGAAAACCCTGGCGTTACCC
AACTTAATCGCCTTGCAGCACATCCCCCTTTCGCCAGCTGGCGTAATAGCGAAGAGGCCCGCACCGATCG
CCCTTCCCAACAGTTGCGCAGCCTGAATGGCGAATGGG
[124 nt withheld, positions 4659-4782]
C
[91 nt withheld, positions 4784-4874]
A
[49 nt withheld, positions 4876-4924]
CCTTTGACGTTGGAGTCCACGTTCTTT
[37 nt withheld, positions 4952-4988]
ACCCTATCTCGGTCTATTCTTTTGATTTATAAGGGATTTTGCCGATTTCGGCCTATTGGTTAAAAAATGA
GCTGATTTAACAAAAATTTAACGCGAATTTTAACAAAATATTAACGCTTACAATTTAGGTGGCACTTTTC
GGGGAAATGTGCGCGGAACCCCTATTTGTTTATTTTTCTAAATACATTCAAATATGTATCCGCTCATGAG
ACAATAACCCTGATAAATGCTTCAATAATATTGAAAAAGGAAGAGTATGAGTATTCAACATTTCCGTGTC
GCCCTTATTCCCTTTTTTGCGGCATTTTGCCTTCCTGTTTTTGCTCACCCAGAAACGCTGGTGAAAGTAA
AAGATGCTGAAGATCAGTTGGGTGCACGAGTGGGTTACATCGAACTGGATCTCAACAGCGGTAAGATCCT
TGAGAGTTTTCGCCCCGAAGAACGTTTTCCAATGATGAGCACTTTTAAAGTTCTGCTATGTGGCGCGGTA
TTATCCCGTATTGACGCCGGGCAAGAGCAACTCGGTCGCCGCATACACTATTCTCAGAATGACTTGGTTG
AGTACTCACCAGTCACAGAAAAGCATCTTACGGATGGCATGACAGTAAGAGAATTATGCAGTGCTGCCAT
AACCATGAGTGATAACACTGCGGCCAACTTACTTCTGACAACGATCGGAGGACCGAAGGAGCTAACCGCT
TTTTTGCACAACATGGGGGATCATGTAACTCGCCTTGATCGTTGGGAACCGGAGCTGAATGAAGCCATAC
CAAACGACGAGCGTGACACCACGATGCCTGTAGCAATGGCAACAACGTTGCGCAAACTATTAACTGGCGA
ACTACTTACTCTAGCTTCCCGGCAACAATTAATAGACTGGATGGAGGCGGATAAAGTTGCAGGACCACTT
CTGCGCTCGGCCCTTCCGGCTGGCTGGTTTATTGCTGATAAATCTGGAGCCGGTGAGCGTGGGTCTCGCG
GTATCATTGCAGCACTGGGGCCAGATGGTAAGCCCTCCCGTATCGTAGTTATCTACACGACGGGGAGTCA
GGCAACTATGGATGAACGAAATAGACAGATCGCTGAGATAGGTGCCTCACTGATTAAGCATTGGTAACTG
TCAGACCAAGTTTACTCATATATACTTTAGATTGATTTAAAACTTCATTTTTAATTTAAAAGGATCTAGG
TGAAGATCCTTTTTGATAATCTCATGACCAAAATCCCTTAACGTGAGTTTTCGTTCCACTGAGCGTCAGA
CCCCGTAGAAAAGATCAAAGGATCTTCTTGAGATCCTTTTTTTCTGCGCGTAATCTGCTGCTTGCAAACA
AAAAAACCACCGCTACCAGCGGTGGTTTGTTTGCCGGATCAAGAGCTACCAACTCTTTTTCCGAAGGTAA
CTGGCTTCAGCAGAGCGCAGATACCAAATACTGTTCTTCTAGTGTAGCCGTAGTTAGGCCACCACTTCAA
GAACTCTGTAGCACCGCCTACATACCTCGCTCTGCTAATCCTGTTACCAGTGGCTGCTGCCAGTGGCGAT
AAGTCGTGTCTTACCGGGTTGGACTCAAGACGATAGTTACCGGATAAGGCGCAGCGGTCGGGCTGAACGG
GGGGTTCGTGCACACAGCCCAGCTTGGAGCGAACGACCTACACCGAACTGAGATACCTACAGCGTGAGCT
ATGAGAAAGCGCCACGCTTCCCGAAGGGAGAAAGGCGGACAGGTATCCGGTAAGCGGCAGGGTCGGAACA
GGAGAGCGCACGAGGGAGCTTCCAGGGGGAAACGCCTGGTATCTTTATAGTCCTGTCGGGTTTCGCCACC
TCTGACTTGAGCGTCGATTTTTGTGATGCTCGTCAGGGGGGCGGAGCCTATGGAAAAACGCCAGCAACGC
GGCCTTTTTACGGTTCCTGGCCTTTTGCTGGCCTTTTGCTCACATGTTCTTTCCTGCGTTATCCCCTGAT
TCTGTGGATAACCGTATTACCGCCTTTGAGTGAGCTGATACCGCTCGCCGCAGCCGAACGACCGAGCGCA
GCGAGTCAGTGAGCGAGGAAGCGGAAGAGCGCCCAATACGCAAACCGCCTCTCCCCGCGCGTTGGCCGAT
TCATTAATGCAGCTGGCACGACAGGTTTCCCGACTGGAAAGCGGGCAGTGAGCGCAACGCAATTAATGTG
AGTTAGCTCACTCATTAGGCACCCCAGGCTTTACACTTTATGCTTCCGGCTCGTATGTTGTGTGGAATTG
TGAGCGGATAACAATTTCACACAGGAAACAGCTATGACCATGATTACGCCAGATTTAATTAAGGCCTTAA
TTAGG
