>Addgene plasmid #69916 | pAAV.cTNT.iCre | addgene partial sequence | sequence record 132748 | pCAGGS-3 5'-TCCTTAAACCTGTCTTGTAA-3'
ACTTCTGCAGCTTAAGTTCGAGACTGTTGTGTCAGAAGCACTGACTGCGTTAGCAATTTAACTGTGATAA
ACTACCGCAATAAAGCTCTAGAGCTTCGGGGATCGTCCCACGGAGCGGTGGGTGCCGGCGGCTGTCTGGG
AAGGGCTCCTTGGGGGGCAGAGGCTTTAAGGTCCCCCCGGCGCCCACCCCGGGGCGGGCAGAGCCAGCAG
GAATGTGCCCGGCGCCCAGAGAGGAATGCAACACTTGTGAGCTGCTATTTTGGCAGCAGCGGCCCCGGCC
CCCTCCGTGCTCCCCCTTCCCCCACAGGAGCCCATATAAGCCCAAGCTATTGTGTGGCCTCAGAGTTTTG
CTATTTTAAACCCGTCGGACGGAGATACGTGAGTGCCCGAGGGGCTGACACAAGCCAGCCAGCTGTCACC
TCCCAGGGCTGGGGACGCTGATAAGGCAGCGCTTCGGACCCGACCCTCTGCCGCAGCCCCAGATGCTGTC
ATGTGAAAGCCCAGACTGCTTTTATCCCGACCTCGAGGGGGGGCCCGTAAGGGCGAATTCTAGCTATAGT
TCTAGAGGATCCCCATTACCCTGGTAGATAAGTAGCATGGCGGGTTAATCATTAACTACAAGGAACCCCT
AGTGATGGAGTTGGCCACTCCCTCTCTGCGCGC
