>Addgene plasmid #69916 | pAAV.cTNT.iCre | addgene partial sequence | sequence record 132975 | chim-int-F 5'-TCTTACTGACATCCACTTTGCC-3'
ATTACAGCTCTTAAGGCTAGAGTACTTAATACGACTCACTATAGGCTAGCATGGTGCCCAAGAAGAAGAG
GAAAGTCTCCAACCTGCTGACTGTGCACCAAAACCTGCCTGCCCTCCCTGTGGATGCCACCTCTGATGAA
GTCAGGAAGAACCTGATGGACATGTTCAGGGACAGGCAGGCCTTCTCTGAACACACCTGGAAGATGCTCC
TGTCTGTGTGCAGATCCTGGGCTGCCTGGTGCAAGCTGAACAACAGGAAATGGTTCCCTGCTGAACCTGA
GGATGTGAGGGACTACCTCCTGTACCTGCAAGCCAGAGGCCTGGCTGTGAAGACCATCCAACAGCACCTG
GGCCAGCTCAACATGCTGCACAGGAGATCTGGCCTGCCTCGCCCTTCTGACTCCAATGCTGTGTCCCTGG
TGATGAGGAGAATCAGAAAGGAGAATGTGGATGCTGGGGAGAGAGCCAAGCAGGCCCTGGCCTTTGAACG
CACTGACTTTGACCAAGTCAGATCCCTGATGGAGAACTCTGACAGATGCCAGGACATCAGGAACCTGGCC
TTCCTGGGCATTGCCTACAACACCCTGCTGCGCATTGCCGAAATTGCCAGAATCAGAGTGAAGGACATCT
CCCGCACCGATGGTGGGAGAATGCTGATCCACATTGGCAGGACCAAGACCCTGGTGTCCACAGCTGGTGT
GGAGAAGGCCCTGTCCCTGGGGGTTACCAAGCTGGTGGAGAGATGGATCTCTGTGTCTGGTGTGGCTGAT
GACCCCAACAACTACCTGTTCTGCCGGGTCAGAAAGAATGGTGTGGCTGCCCCTTCTGCCACCTCCCAAC
TGTCCACCCGGGCCCTGGAAGGGATCTTTGAGGCCACCCACCGCCTGATCTATGGTGCCAAGGATGACTC
TGGGCA
